Addgene plasmid #157603: pD649-HAsp-PAPLN(Trunc1)-COMP5AP-AviTag-9xHis
Purpose: Mammalian expression of cell-surface protein partial extracellular domain fused to COMP5AP-AviTag-9xHis. Protein is secreted from cells.
Depositing lab: Chris Garcia. Depositing organization: Stanford University. Publication: A Human IgSF Cell-Surface Interactome Reveals a Complex Network of Protein-Protein Interactions. Wojtowicz WM, Vielmetter J, Fernandes RA, Siepe DH, Eastman CL, Chisholm GB, Cox S, Klock H, Anderson PW, Rue SM, Miller JJ, Glaser SM, Bragstad ML, Vance J, Lam AW, Lesley SA, Zinn K, Garcia KC. Cell. 2020 Aug 20;182(4):1027-1043.e17. doi: 10.1016/j.cell.2020.07.025. PubMed 32822567.
Backbone
  Vector backbone: pD649
  Backbone size w/o insert (bp): 7153
  Vector type: Mammalian Expression
Growth in bacteria
  Bacterial resistance: Ampicillin, 100 μg/mL
  Growth temperature: 37°C
  Growth strain: DH5alpha
  Copy number: High Copy
Gene/Insert
  Gene/Insert name: PAPLN (alt name: PPN)
  Species: H. sapiens (human)
  Insert size (bp): 3780
  Entrez Gene: PAPLN (a.k.a. PPN)
  Promoter: CMV/SP6
  Tag / fusion protein: COMP5AP-AviTag-9xHis (C terminal on backbone)
  Cloning method: Restriction Enzyme; 5′ cloning site GCGGCCGC (not destroyed); 3′ cloning site GGCGCGCC (not destroyed)
  Sequencing primers: 5′ ATTTAGGTGACACTATAG; 3′ CGTCGCACTCCATCACGGTG
Resource information
  A portion of this plasmid was derived from a plasmid made by: synthesis by ThermoFisher
Terms and licenses: Academic/Nonprofit Terms; Industry Terms: Not Available to Industry
Depositor comments: Some plasmids in this collection may have an IS4-like element ISVsa5 family transposase upstream of the CMV promoter.
How to cite: pD649-HAsp-PAPLN(Trunc1)-COMP5AP-AviTag-9xHis was a gift from Chris Garcia (Addgene plasmid # 157603 ; http://n2t.net/addgene:157603 ; RRID:Addgene_157603)
