[The description below was written by a language model from this plasmid's Addgene catalogue record and pLannotate feature annotations shown in this document.]
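Description:
pD649-HAsp-PAPLN(Trunc1)-COMP5AP-AviTag-9xHis is a mammalian expression plasmid built on the pD649 backbone for producing a secreted, tagged fragment of human papilin (PAPLN, also called PPN). It is maintained in E. coli through a high-copy ColE1/pUC-type origin and selected with ampicillin via the β-lactamase gene. The feature table also shows an SV40 early/EM7 promoter cassette driving a puromycin N-acetyltransferase coding sequence with an SV40 polyadenylation signal, which could serve for selection in mammalian cells, although the record does not describe its use. Short fragments of f1 ori, ble, KanR, lacZα and lac operator appear to be backbone remnants. The depositor notes that some plasmids in this collection may carry an IS4-like transposase upstream of the CMV promoter; none is annotated in this sequence.

Expression is driven by the CMV enhancer and immediate-early promoter, followed by a fragment of CMV intron A and an SP6 promoter that also serves as a sequencing primer site, and it ends at a bGH polyadenylation signal. The open reading frame starts with a secretion signal: the name indicates "HAsp", while the annotation tool matches a fragment of a mouse immunoglobulin heavy chain signal sequence. The signal is followed by a partial extracellular portion of PAPLN ("Trunc1", about 3.8 kb) cloned between retained NotI and AscI sites. Downstream on the backbone are the coiled-coil region of rat cartilage oligomeric matrix protein, which pentamerises the fusion to raise binding avidity, human placental alkaline phosphatase as an enzymatic reporter, an AviTag for site-specific biotinylation, and a polyhistidine tag for purification (9xHis by name, annotated as 8xHis). The construct belongs to a collection used to map extracellular protein–protein interactions among human IgSF cell-surface proteins.
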