Features (pLannotate 1.2.2; 24 found; start..end, strand, type, name):
     77..380     +  enhancer       CMV enhancer: human cytomegalovirus immediate early enhancer
    381..584     +  promoter       CMV promoter: human cytomegalovirus (CMV) immediate early promoter
    720..763     +  intron         CMV intron (fragment): modified intron A from human cytomegalovirus
    815..833     +  promoter       SP6 promoter: promoter for bacteriophage SP6 RNA polymerase
    837..874     +  CDS            IgH signal sequence (fragment): signal sequence from the mouse immunoglobulin heavy chain variable region
    962..4762    +  CDS            PAPLN: PPN_HUMAN - Experimental evidence at transcript level: Swiss-Prot protein existence level 2. From Homo sapiens (Human).
   4859..5038    +  CDS            Comp (fragment): COMP_RAT - Experimental evidence at protein level: Swiss-Prot protein existence level 1. May play a role in the structural integrity of cartilage via its interaction with other extracellular matrix proteins such as the collagens and fibronectin. Can mediate the interaction of chondrocytes with the cartilage extracellular matrix through interaction with cell surface integrin receptors. Could play a role in the pathogenesis of osteoarthritis. Potent suppressor of apoptosis in both primary chondrocytes and transformed cells. Suppresses apoptosis by blocking the activation of caspase-3 and by indu
   5026..6478    +  CDS            SEAP (fragment): secreted alkaline phosphatase from human placenta The natural enzyme has a C-terminal transmembrane sequence that is replaced by a GPI anchor.
   6503..6544    +  CDS            AviTag™ (fragment): peptide tag that allows for enzymatic biotinylation
   6548..6571    +  CDS            8xHis: 8xHis affinity tag
   6717..6828    +  polyA_signal   bGH poly(A) signal: bovine growth hormone polyadenylation signal
   6829..6937    +  rep_origin     f1 ori (fragment): f1 bacteriophage origin of replication; arrow indicates direction of (+) strand synthesis
   6951..7280    +  promoter       SV40 promoter: SV40 enhancer and early promoter
   7328..7375    +  promoter       EM7 promoter: synthetic bacterial promoter&nbsp
   7394..7993    +  CDS            PuroR (fragment): puromycin N-acetyltransferase; pac from Streptomyces; confers resistance to puromycin
   8003..8128    +  CDS            ble (fragment): BLE_KLEPN - Experimental evidence at protein level: Swiss-Prot protein existence level 1. Binding protein with a strong affinity to the bleomycin family of antibiotics. Binds to CL990; an antimitotic-antibiotic compound. From Klebsiella pneumoniae.
   8123..8244    +  polyA_signal   SV40 poly(A) signal: SV40 polyadenylation signal
   8297..9157    -  CDS            AmpR: β-lactamase; bla; confers resistance to ampicillin, carbenicillin, and related antibiotics
   9160..9256    -  promoter       AmpR promoter (fragment): bla
   9286..9310    -  CDS            KanR (fragment): aminoglycoside phosphotransferase; aph(3')-Ia; confers resistance to kanamycin
   9421..10009   +  rep_origin     ori: high-copy-number ColE1/pMB1/pBR322/pUC origin of replication
  10234..10251   +  terminator     rrnB T2 terminator (fragment): transcription terminator T2 from the E. coli rrnB gene
  10276..10295   -  CDS            lacZα (fragment): LacZα fragment of β-galactosidase; lacZ fragment
  10749..10769   +  protein_bind   lac operator (fragment): The lac repressor binds to the lac operator to inhibit transcription in E. coli. This inhibition can be relieved by adding lactose or isopropyl-β-D-thiogalactopyranoside (IPTG). lac repressor encoded by lacI
>Addgene plasmid #157603 | pD649-HAsp-PAPLN(Trunc1)-COMP5AP-AviTag-9xHis | addgene full sequence | sequence record 386077 | Addgene NGS Result
GGCATTGATTATTGACTAGTTATTAATAGTAATCAATTACGGGGTCATTAGTTCATAGCCCATATATGGA
GTTCCGCGTTACATAACTTACGGTAAATGGCCCGCCTGGCTGACCGCCCAACGACCCCCGCCCATTGACG
TCAATAATGACGTATGTTCCCATAGTAACGCCAATAGGGACTTTCCATTGACGTCAATGGGTGGAGTATT
TACGGTAAACTGCCCACTTGGCAGTACATCAAGTGTATCATATGCCAAGTACGCCCCCTATTGACGTCAA
TGACGGTAAATGGCCCGCCTGGCATTATGCCCAGTACATGACCTTATGGGACTTTCCTACTTGGCAGTAC
ATCTACGTATTAGTCATCGCTATTACCATGGTGATGCGGTTTTGGCAGTACATCAATGGGCGTGGATAGC
GGTTTGACTCACGGGGATTTCCAAGTCTCCACCCCATTGACGTCAATGGGAGTTTGTTTTGGCACCAAAA
TCAACGGGACTTTCCAAAATGTCGTAACAACTCCGCCCCATTGACGCAAATGGGCGGTAGGCGTGTACGG
TGGGAGGTCTATATAAGCAGAGCTCGTTTAGTGAACCGTCAGATCGCCTGGAGACGCCATCCACGCTGTT
TTGACCTCCATAGAAGACACCGGGACCGATCCAGCCTCCGCGGCCGGGAACGGTGCATTGGAACGCGGAT
TCCCCGTGCCAAGAGTGACGTAAGTACCGCCTATAGAGTCTATAGGCCCACCCCCTTGGCTTCGTTAGAA
CGCGGCTACAATTAATACATAACCTTATGTATCATACACATACGATTTAGGTGACACTATAGAATAACAT
CCACTTTGCCTTTCTCTCCACAGGTGTCCACTCCCAGGTCCAACTGCACCTCGGTTCTATCGAAAACGCG
CCTGCTAGCGCCACCATGAAGACCATCATTGCCCTGAGCTACATCTTCTGCCTGGTGTTCGCTGCGGCCG
CCGCTCCTAAAGTTCGGAGACAGTCTGATACCTGGGGACCTTGGAGTCAGTGGTCCCCTTGCAGCAGAAC
ATGTGGCGGCGGAGTGTCCTTCAGAGAGAGGCCTTGTTACAGCCAGCGGAGAGATGGCGGCAGCTCTTGT
GTTGGACCTGCCAGAAGCCACAGAAGCTGCAGAACCGAGAGCTGCCCTGATGGCGCCAGAGATTTCAGAG
CCGAGCAGTGCGCCGAGTTCGATGGCGCTGAATTCCAAGGCAGACGGTACAGATGGCTGCCCTACTACAG
CGCCCCTAACAAGTGCGAGCTGAACTGCATCCCCAAGGGCGAGAACTTCTACTACAAGCACCGGGAAGCC
GTGGTGGATGGCACCCCTTGTGAACCTGGCAAGAGGGATGTGTGTGTGGACGGCAGCTGTAGAGTCGTGG
GCTGTGATCACGAGCTGGACAGCAGCAAGCAAGAGGACAAGTGCCTGAGATGCGGAGGCGACGGCACCAC
ATGTTATCCTGTGGCCGGCACCTTCGACGCCAACGATCTTAGCAGAGGCTACAACCAGATCCTGATCGTG
CCTATGGGCGCCACCAGCATTCTGATCGATGAAGCCGCTGCCAGCCGGAACTTTCTGGCCGTGAAAAATG
TGCGGGGCGAGTACTACCTGAACGGCCACTGGACAATCGAGGCCGCTAGAGCACTTCCTGCCGCCTCTAC
AATCCTGCACTATGAGAGAGGCGCCGAGGGCGATCTGGCTCCTGAAAGACTTCATGCCAGAGGACCCACC
AGCGAGCCTCTGGTTATCGAGCTGATCTCCCAAGAGCCTAATCCTGGCGTGCACTACGAGTACCATCTGC
CTCTGAGAAGGCCCTCTCCTGGCTTCTCTTGGAGCCACGGATCTTGGAGCGATTGCTCTGCCGAATGTGG
CGGAGGACACCAGAGCAGACTGGTGTTCTGCACCATCGACCACGAGGCTTACCCCGACCACATGTGCCAG
AGACAGCCTAGACCTGCCGACAGGCGGAGCTGTAATCTGCACCCTTGTCCTGAGACAAAGCGGTGGAAAG
CCGGACCTTGGGCTCCTTGTTCTGCCTCTTGCGGCGGAGGATCTCAGTCCAGAAGCGTGTACTGCATCAG
CTCCGATGGCGCCGGAATCCAAGAGGCTGTGGAAGAGGCTGAATGTGCCGGCCTGCCTGGAAAGCCTCCT
GCCATTCAGGCTTGCAACCTGCAGAGATGTGCCGCTTGGAGCCCTGAGCCTTGGGGCGAATGTTCTGTGT
CTTGTGGCGTGGGCGTCAGAAAGCGGAGCGTGACATGCAGAGGCGAGAGAGGATCTCTGCTGCACACAGC
CGCCTGCAGCCTGGAAGATAGACCTCCTCTGACCGAGCCTTGCGTGCACGAGGATTGTCCTCTGCTGTCT
GATCAGGCCTGGCACGTTGGAACATGGGGCCTGTGTAGCAAGAGCTGTAGCAGCGGAACCCGGCGGAGAC
AAGTGATCTGTGCCATCGGACCTCCAAGCCACTGTGGAAGCCTGCAGCACAGCAAGCCCGTGGATGTGGA
ACCTTGCAACACCCAGCCTTGCCATCTGCCACAAGAGGTGCCCAGCATGCAGGATGTGCACACCCCTGCC
AGCAATCCCTGGATGCCACTGGGACCTCAAGAGAGCCCAGCCAGCGATAGTAGAGGACAGTGGTGGGCCG
CTCAAGAGCACCCTTCTGCTAGAGGCGATCACAGAGGCGAAAGGGGCGATCCCAGGGGAGATCAAGGCAC
ACATCTGTCTGCTCTCGGCCCTGCACCTTCTCTGCAGCAGCCTCCTTATCAGCAGCCACTGAGAAGCGGC
TCTGGCCCTCACGATTGCAGACACTCTCCACACGGCTGTTGCCCAGATGGCCACACAGCATCTCTGGGCC
CTCAATGGCAAGGATGTCCTGGCGCTCCTTGCCAGCAGAGCAGATACGGATGCTGCCCCGATAGAGTGTC
CGTGGCCGAAGGACCTCATCACGCCGGCTGTACAAAGAGCTACGGCGGCGATTCTACAGGCGGCATGCCT
AGAAGTAGAGCCGTGGCCAGCACCGTGCACAACACTCATCAGCCTCAGGCTCAGCAGAACGAGCCCTCTG
AGTGTAGAGGCAGCCAGTTCGGCTGCTGCTACGACAATGTGGCTACAGCCGCTGGACCTCTCGGCGAAGG
ATGTGTGGGACAGCCTTCTCACGCTTACCCTGTGCGTTGTCTGCTGCCTTCTGCTCACGGCTCTTGTGCC
GATTGGGCCGCCAGATGGTATTTCGTGGCCTCTGTGGGCCAGTGCAACCGGTTTTGGTACGGCGGCTGTC
ACGGCAACGCCAACAATTTCGCCAGCGAGCAAGAGTGCATGAGCAGCTGTCAGGGCTCTCTGCACGGACC
TAGAAGGCCTCAACCTGGCGCCTCTGGCAGATCTACACACACAGATGGTGGCGGATCTAGCCCTGCCGGC
GAACAAGAACCTAGCCAGCATAGAACAGGCGCCGCTGTGCAGAGGAAGCCTTGGCCTTCTGGCGGACTTT
GGAGACAGGACCAGCAACCTGGACCTGGCGAAGCCCCTCACACACAGGCTTTTGGAGAATGGCCATGGGG
CCAAGAGCTGGGATCAAGAGCCCCTGGACTTGGCGGAGATGCTGGATCTCCTGCTCCTCCATTTCACAGC
AGCAGCTACAGAATCAGCCTGGCCGGCGTGGAACCATCTCTGGTTCAAGCTGCTCTGGGACAGCTCGTGC
GGCTGAGCTGTTCCGATGATACAGCCCCTGAATCTCAGGCCGCCTGGCAGAAAGATGGCCAGCCAATCAG
CAGCGACCGGCACAGACTGCAGTTTGACGGCAGCCTGATCATTCACCCACTGCAGGCTGAGGACGCCGGA
ACATATAGCTGCGGCTCTACCAGACCTGGCCGGGACTCTCAGAAGATCCAGCTGAGAATCATCGGCGGCG
ACATGGCCGTTCTGTCTGAGGCCGAACTGAGCAGATTCCCTCAGCCTAGAGATCCCGCTCAGGATTTTGG
ACAGGCTGGCGCTGCTGGACCACTGGGAGCTATTCCATCTTCTCACCCTCAGCCAGCCAACCGGCTGAGA
CTGGACCAGAATCAACCCAGAGTGGTGGACGCCTCTCCAGGCCAGAGAATCAGAATGACCTGTAGAGCCG
AGGGCTTCCCACCACCAGCTATCGAGTGGCAACGAGATGGGCAGCCTGTGTCTAGCCCAAGACATCAGCT
GCAGCCAGATGGCAGCCTCGTGATTAGCAGAGTGGCCGTGGAAGATGGCGGATTCTACACATGCGTGGCC
TTCAACGGCCAGGACCGGGATCAGAGATGGGTGCAGCTGAGAGTGCTGGGCGAGCTGACAATTTCTGGCC
TGCCTCCTACCGTGACAGTGCCAGAGGGCGATACAGCCAGACTGCTGTGTGTGGTGGCTGGCGAGTCCGT
GAACATCCGGTGGTCCAGAAATGGCCTGCCAGTGCAGGCCGATGGCCATAGAGTTCACCAGTCTCCAGAC
GGCACCCTGCTGATCTACAACCTGAGAGCCAGAGATGAGGGCTCCTACACCTGTAGCGCCTACCAGGGTT
CTCAGGCTGTGTCCAGATCCACCGAAGTGAAGGTGGTGTCCCCTGCTCCTACAGCACAGCCACGAGATCC
CGGCAGAGACTGTGTGGATCAACCCGAGCTGGCCAACTGCGACCTGATTCTGCAGGCCCAGCTGTGCGGC
AATGAGTACTACAGCAGCTTTTGCTGCGCCAGCTGCTCCAGATTCCAGCCACACGCTCAGCCCATCTGGC
AAGGCGCGCCGGAAGATCAAGTTGATCCAAGATTGATTGATGGCAAGGGCGGATCTCTGGAGGTGCTGTT
CCAGGGACCAGGCGGAAGCGGCAATCCCGGCGGCGATCTGGCCCCCCAGATGCTGCGCGAGCTGCAGGAG
ACCAATGCCGCCCTGCAGGACGTGCGCGAGCTGCTGCGCCACCGCGTGAAGGAGATCACCTTCCTGAAGA
ACACCGTGATGGAGTGCGACGCCTGCGGTATGCAGCCCTCTAGAGGCTCCGGCTCCATCATCCCAGTTGA
GGAGGAGAACCCGGACTTCTGGAACCGCGAGGCAGCCGAGGCCCTGGGTGCCGCCAAGAAGCTGCAGCCT
GCACAGACAGCCGCCAAGAACCTCATCATCTTCCTGGGCGATGGGATGGGGGTGTCTACGGTGACAGCTG
CCAGGATCCTAAAAGGGCAGAAGAAGGACAAACTGGGGCCTGAGATACCCCTGGCCATGGACCGCTTCCC
ATATGTGGCTCTGTCCAAGACATACAATGTAGACAAACATGTGCCAGACAGTGGAGCCACAGCCACGGCC
TACCTGTGCGGGGTCAAGGGCAACTTCCAGACCATTGGCTTGAGTGCAGCCGCCCGCTTTAACCAGTGCA
ACACGACACGCGGCAACGAGGTCATCTCCGTGATGAATCGGGCCAAGAAAGCAGGGAAGTCAGTGGGAGT
GGTAACCACCACACGAGTGCAGCACGCCTCGCCAGCCGGCACCTACGCCCACACGGTGAACCGCAACTGG
TACTCGGACGCCGACGTGCCTGCCTCGGCCCGCCAGGAGGGGTGCCAGGACATCGCTACGCAGCTCATCT
CCAACATGGACATTGACGTGATCCTAGGTGGAGGCCGAAAGTACATGTTTCGCATGGGAACCCCAGACCC
TGAGTACCCAGATGACTACAGCCAAGGTGGGACCAGGCTGGACGGGAAGAATCTGGTGCAGGAATGGCTG
GCGAAGCGCCAGGGTGCCCGGTATGTGTGGAACCGCACTGAGCTCATGCAGGCTTCCCTGGACCCGTCTG
TGACCCATCTCATGGGTCTCTTTGAGCCTGGAGACATGAAATACGAGATCCACCGAGACTCCACACTGGA
CCCCTCCCTGATGGAGATGACAGAGGCTGCCCTGCGCCTGCTGAGCAGGAACCCCCGCGGCTTCTTCCTC
TTCGTGGAGGGTGGTCGCATCGACCATGGTCATCATGAAAGCAGGGCTTACCGGGCACTGACTGAGACGA
TCATGTTCGACGACGCCATTGAGAGGGCGGGCCAGCTCACCAGCGAGGAGGACACGCTGAGCCTCGTCAC
TGCCGACCACTCCCACGTCTTCTCCTTCGGAGGCTACCCCCTGCGAGGGAGCTCCATCTTCGGGCTGGCC
CCTGGCAAGGCCCGGGACAGGAAGGCCTACACGGTCCTCCTATACGGAAACGGTCCAGGCTATGTGCTCA
AGGACGGCGCCCGGCCGGATGTTACCGAGAGCGAGAGCGGGAGCCCCGAGTATCGGCAGCAGTCAGCAGT
GCCCCTGGACGAAGAGACCCACGCAGGCGAGGACGTGGCGGTGTTCGCGCGCGGCCCGCAGGCGCACCTG
GTTCACGGCGTGCAGGAGCAGACCTTCATAGCGCACGTCATGGCCTTCGCCGCCTGCCTGGAGCCCTACA
CCGCCTGCGACCTGGCGCCCCCCGCCGGCACCACCGACGCCGCGCACCCGGGTGGCGGAGGACTGAACGA
CATCTTCGAGGCTCAGAAAATCGAATGGCACGAACATCACCATCACCATCACCATCACCATTAAGGCCGG
CCTGTAGTCACTGGCACAACGCGTTACCCGGTAAGCCAATCGGGTATACACGGTCGTCATACTGCAGACA
GGGTTCTTCTACTTTGCAAGATAGTCTTGAGTAGTAAAATAAATAGATAGAGAAAATCAGCCTCGACTGT
GCCTTCTAGTTGCCAGCCATCTGTTGTTTGCCCCTCCCCCGTGCCTTCCTTGACCCTGGAAGGTGCCACT
CCCACTGTCCTTTCCTAATAAAATGAGGAAATTGCATCACAACACTCAACCCTATCTCGGTCTATTCTTT
TGATTTATAAGGGATTTTGCCGATTTCGGCCTATTGGTTAAAAAATGAGCTGATTTAACAAAAATTTAAC
GCGAATTAATTCTGTGGAATGTGTGTCAGTTAGGGTGTGGAAAGTCCCCAGGCTCCCCAGCAGGCAGAAG
TATGCAAAGCATGCATCTCAATTAGTCAGCAACCAGGTGTGGAAAGTCCCCAGGCTCCCCAGCAGGCAGA
AGTATGCAAAGCATGCATCTCAATTAGTCAGCAACCATAGTCCCGCCCCTAACTCCGCCCATCCCGCCCC
TAACTCCGCCCAGTTCCGCCCATTCTCCGCCCCATGGCTGACTAATTTTTTTTATTTATGCAGAGGCCGA
GGCCGCCTCTGCCTCTGAGCTATTCCAGAAGTAGTGAGGAGGCTTTTTTGGAGGCCTAGGCTTTTGCAAA
AAGCTCCCGGGAGCTTGTATATCCATTTTCGGATCTGATCAGCACGTGTTGACAATTAATCATCGGCATA
GTATATCGGCATAGTATAATACGACAAGGTGAGGAACTAAACCATGACCGAGTACAAGCCCACGGTGCGC
CTCGCCACCCGCGACGACGTCCCCAGGGCCGTACGCACCCTCGCCGCCGCGTTCGCCGACTACCCCGCCA
CGCGCCACACCGTCGATCCGGACCGCCACATCGAGCGGGTCACCGAGCTGCAAGAACTCTTCCTCACGCG
CGTCGGGCTCGACATCGGCAAGGTGTGGGTCGCGGACGACGGCGCCGCGGTGGCGGTCTGGACCACGCCG
GAGAGCGTCGAAGCGGGGGCGGTGTTCGCCGAGATCGGCCCGCGCATGGCCGAGTTGAGCGGTTCCCGGC
TGGCCGCGCAGCAACAGATGGAAGGCCTCCTGGCGCCGCACCGGCCCAAGGAGCCCGCGTGGTTCCTGGC
CACCGTCGGCGTCTCGCCCGACCACCAGGGCAAGGGTCTGGGCAGCGCCGTCGTGCTCCCCGGAGTGGAG
GCGGCCGAGCGCGCCGGGGTGCCCGCCTTCCTGGAGACATCCGCGCCCCGCAACCTCCCCTTCTACGAGC
GGCTCGGCTTCACCGTCACCGCCGACGTCGAGGTGCCCGAAGGACCGCGCACCTGGTGCATGACCCGCAA
GCCCGGTGCCTGACACGTGCTACGAGATTTCGATTCCACCGCCGCCTTCTATGAAAGGTTGGGCTTCGGA
ATCGTTTTCCGGGACGCCGGCTGGATGATCCTCCAGCGCGGGGATCTCATGCTGGAGTTCTTCGCCCACC
CCAACTTGTTTATTGCAGCTTATAATGGTTACAAATAAAGCAATAGCATCACAAATTTCACAAATAAAGC
ATTTTTTTCACTGCATTCTAGTTGTGGTTTGTCCAAACTCATCAATGTATCTTATCATGTCTGTATACCG
TCGACCTCTAGCTAGAGCTTGGCGTAATCATGGTCATTACCAATGCTTAATCAGTGAGGCACCTATCTCA
GCGATCTGTCTATTTCGTTCATCCATAGTTGCCTGACTCCCCGTCGTGTAGATAACTACGATACGGGAGG
GCTTACCATCTGGCCCCAGCGCTGCGATGATACCGCGAGAACCACGCTCACCGGCTCCGGATTTATCAGC
AATAAACCAGCCAGCCGGAAGGGCCGAGCGCAGAAGTGGTCCTGCAACTTTATCCGCCTCCATCCAGTCT
ATTAATTGTTGCCGGGAAGCTAGAGTAAGTAGTTCGCCAGTTAATAGTTTGCGCAACGTTGTTGCCATCG
CTACAGGCATCGTGGTGTCACGCTCGTCGTTTGGTATGGCTTCATTCAGCTCCGGTTCCCAACGATCAAG
GCGAGTTACATGATCCCCCATGTTGTGCAAAAAAGCGGTTAGCTCCTTCGGTCCTCCGATCGTTGTCAGA
AGTAAGTTGGCCGCAGTGTTATCACTCATGGTTATGGCAGCACTGCATAATTCTCTTACTGTCATGCCAT
CCGTAAGATGCTTTTCTGTGACTGGTGAGTACTCAACCAAGTCATTCTGAGAATAGTGTATGCGGCGACC
GAGTTGCTCTTGCCCGGCGTCAATACGGGATAATACCGCGCCACATAGCAGAACTTTAAAAGTGCTCATC
ATTGGAAAACGTTCTTCGGGGCGAAAACTCTCAAGGATCTTACCGCTGTTGAGATCCAGTTCGATGTAAC
CCACTCGTGCACCCAACTGATCTTCAGCATCTTTTACTTTCACCAGCGTTTCTGGGTGAGCAAAAACAGG
AAGGCAAAATGCCGCAAAAAAGGGAATAAGGGCGACACGGAAATGTTGAATACTCATATTCTTCCTTTTT
CAATATTATTGAAGCATTTATCAGGGTTATTGTCTCATGAGCGGATACATATTTGAATGTATTTAGAAAA
ATAAACAAATAGGGGTCAGTGTTACAACCAATTAACCAATTCTGAACATTATCGCGAGCCCATTTATACC
TGAATATGGCTCATAACACCCCTTGCTCATGACCAAAATCCCTTAACGTGAGTTACGCGCGCGTCGTTCC
ACTGAGCGTCAGACCCCGTAGAAAAGATCAAAGGATCTTCTTGAGATCCTTTTTTTCTGCGCGTAATCTG
CTGCTTGCAAACAAAAAAACCACCGCTACCAGCGGTGGTTTGTTTGCCGGATCAAGAGCTACCAACTCTT
TTTCCGAAGGTAACTGGCTTCAGCAGAGCGCAGATACCAAATACTGTTCTTCTAGTGTAGCCGTAGTTAG
CCCACCACTTCAAGAACTCTGTAGCACCGCCTACATACCTCGCTCTGCTAATCCTGTTACCAGTGGCTGC
TGCCAGTGGCGATAAGTCGTGTCTTACCGGGTTGGACTCAAGACGATAGTTACCGGATAAGGCGCAGCGG
TCGGGCTGAACGGGGGGTTCGTGCACACAGCCCAGCTTGGAGCGAACGACCTACACCGAACTGAGATACC
TACAGCGTGAGCTATGAGAAAGCGCCACGCTTCCCGAAGGGAGAAAGGCGGACAGGTATCCGGTAAGCGG
CAGGGTCGGAACAGGAGAGCGCACGAGGGAGCTTCCAGGGGGAAACGCCTGGTATCTTTATAGTCCTGTC
GGGTTTCGCCACCTCTGACTTGAGCGTCGATTTTTGTGATGCTCGTCAGGGGGGCGGAGCCTATGGAAAA
ACGCCAGCAACGCGGCCTTTTTACGGTTCCTGGCCTTTTGCTGGCCTTTTGCTCACATGTTCTTTCCTGC
GTTATCCCCTGATTCTGTGGATAACCGTATTACCGCCTTTGAGTGAGCTGATACCGCTCGCCGCAGCCGA
ACGACCGAGCGCAGCGAGTCAGTGAGCGAGGAAGCGGAAGGCGAGAGTAGGGAACTGCCAGGCATCAAAC
TAAGCAGAAGGCCCCTGACGGATGGCCTTTTTGCGTTTCTACAAACTCTTTCTGTGTTGTAAAACGACGG
CCAGTCTTAAGCTCGGGCCCCCTGGGCGGTTCTGATAACGAGTAATCGTTAATCCGCAAATAACGTAAAA
ACCCGCTTCGGCGGGTTTTTTTATGGGGGGAGTTTAGGGAAAGAGCATTTGTCAGAATATTTAAGGGCGC
CTGTCACTTTGCTTGATATATGAGAATTATTTAACCTTATAAATGAGAAAAAAGCAACGCACTTTAAATA
AGATACGTTGCTTTTTCGATTGATGAACACCTATAATTAAACTATTCATCTATTATTTATGATTTTTTGT
ATATACAATATTTCTAGTTTGTTAAAGAGAATTAAGAAAATAAATCTCGAAAATAATAAAGGGAAAATCA
GTTTTTGATATCAAAATTATACATGTCAACGATAATACAAAATATAATACAAACTATAAGATGTTATCAG
TATTTATTATCATTTAGAATAAATTTTGTGTCGCCCTTAATTGTGAGCGGATAACAATTACGAGCTTCAT
GCACAGTGGCGTTGACTCAATATTGGCCATTAGCCATATTATTCATTGGTTATATAGCATAAATCAATAT
TGGCTATTGGCCATTGCATACGTTGTATCTATATCATAATATGTACATTTATATTGGCTCATGTCCAATA
TGACCGCCATGTT
