>Addgene plasmid #157603 | pD649-HAsp-PAPLN(Trunc1)-COMP5AP-AviTag-9xHis | depositor partial sequence | sequence record 304316 | insert (extracellular domain truncation)
GCTCCTAAAGTTCGGAGACAGTCTGATACCTGGGGACCTTGGAGTCAGTGGTCCCCTTGCAGCAGAACAT
GTGGCGGCGGAGTGTCCTTCAGAGAGAGGCCTTGTTACAGCCAGCGGAGAGATGGCGGCAGCTCTTGTGT
TGGACCTGCCAGAAGCCACAGAAGCTGCAGAACCGAGAGCTGCCCTGATGGCGCCAGAGATTTCAGAGCC
GAGCAGTGCGCCGAGTTCGATGGCGCTGAATTCCAAGGCAGACGGTACAGATGGCTGCCCTACTACAGCG
CCCCTAACAAGTGCGAGCTGAACTGCATCCCCAAGGGCGAGAACTTCTACTACAAGCACCGGGAAGCCGT
GGTGGATGGCACCCCTTGTGAACCTGGCAAGAGGGATGTGTGTGTGGACGGCAGCTGTAGAGTCGTGGGC
TGTGATCACGAGCTGGACAGCAGCAAGCAAGAGGACAAGTGCCTGAGATGCGGAGGCGACGGCACCACAT
GTTATCCTGTGGCCGGCACCTTCGACGCCAACGATCTTAGCAGAGGCTACAACCAGATCCTGATCGTGCC
TATGGGCGCCACCAGCATTCTGATCGATGAAGCCGCTGCCAGCCGGAACTTTCTGGCCGTGAAAAATGTG
CGGGGCGAGTACTACCTGAACGGCCACTGGACAATCGAGGCCGCTAGAGCACTTCCTGCCGCCTCTACAA
TCCTGCACTATGAGAGAGGCGCCGAGGGCGATCTGGCTCCTGAAAGACTTCATGCCAGAGGACCCACCAG
CGAGCCTCTGGTTATCGAGCTGATCTCCCAAGAGCCTAATCCTGGCGTGCACTACGAGTACCATCTGCCT
CTGAGAAGGCCCTCTCCTGGCTTCTCTTGGAGCCACGGATCTTGGAGCGATTGCTCTGCCGAATGTGGCG
GAGGACACCAGAGCAGACTGGTGTTCTGCACCATCGACCACGAGGCTTACCCCGACCACATGTGCCAGAG
ACAGCCTAGACCTGCCGACAGGCGGAGCTGTAATCTGCACCCTTGTCCTGAGACAAAGCGGTGGAAAGCC
GGACCTTGGGCTCCTTGTTCTGCCTCTTGCGGCGGAGGATCTCAGTCCAGAAGCGTGTACTGCATCAGCT
CCGATGGCGCCGGAATCCAAGAGGCTGTGGAAGAGGCTGAATGTGCCGGCCTGCCTGGAAAGCCTCCTGC
CATTCAGGCTTGCAACCTGCAGAGATGTGCCGCTTGGAGCCCTGAGCCTTGGGGCGAATGTTCTGTGTCT
TGTGGCGTGGGCGTCAGAAAGCGGAGCGTGACATGCAGAGGCGAGAGAGGATCTCTGCTGCACACAGCCG
CCTGCAGCCTGGAAGATAGACCTCCTCTGACCGAGCCTTGCGTGCACGAGGATTGTCCTCTGCTGTCTGA
TCAGGCCTGGCACGTTGGAACATGGGGCCTGTGTAGCAAGAGCTGTAGCAGCGGAACCCGGCGGAGACAA
GTGATCTGTGCCATCGGACCTCCAAGCCACTGTGGAAGCCTGCAGCACAGCAAGCCCGTGGATGTGGAAC
CTTGCAACACCCAGCCTTGCCATCTGCCACAAGAGGTGCCCAGCATGCAGGATGTGCACACCCCTGCCAG
CAATCCCTGGATGCCACTGGGACCTCAAGAGAGCCCAGCCAGCGATAGTAGAGGACAGTGGTGGGCCGCT
CAAGAGCACCCTTCTGCTAGAGGCGATCACAGAGGCGAAAGGGGCGATCCCAGGGGAGATCAAGGCACAC
ATCTGTCTGCTCTCGGCCCTGCACCTTCTCTGCAGCAGCCTCCTTATCAGCAGCCACTGAGAAGCGGCTC
TGGCCCTCACGATTGCAGACACTCTCCACACGGCTGTTGCCCAGATGGCCACACAGCATCTCTGGGCCCT
CAATGGCAAGGATGTCCTGGCGCTCCTTGCCAGCAGAGCAGATACGGATGCTGCCCCGATAGAGTGTCCG
TGGCCGAAGGACCTCATCACGCCGGCTGTACAAAGAGCTACGGCGGCGATTCTACAGGCGGCATGCCTAG
AAGTAGAGCCGTGGCCAGCACCGTGCACAACACTCATCAGCCTCAGGCTCAGCAGAACGAGCCCTCTGAG
TGTAGAGGCAGCCAGTTCGGCTGCTGCTACGACAATGTGGCTACAGCCGCTGGACCTCTCGGCGAAGGAT
GTGTGGGACAGCCTTCTCACGCTTACCCTGTGCGTTGTCTGCTGCCTTCTGCTCACGGCTCTTGTGCCGA
TTGGGCCGCCAGATGGTATTTCGTGGCCTCTGTGGGCCAGTGCAACCGGTTTTGGTACGGCGGCTGTCAC
GGCAACGCCAACAATTTCGCCAGCGAGCAAGAGTGCATGAGCAGCTGTCAGGGCTCTCTGCACGGACCTA
GAAGGCCTCAACCTGGCGCCTCTGGCAGATCTACACACACAGATGGTGGCGGATCTAGCCCTGCCGGCGA
ACAAGAACCTAGCCAGCATAGAACAGGCGCCGCTGTGCAGAGGAAGCCTTGGCCTTCTGGCGGACTTTGG
AGACAGGACCAGCAACCTGGACCTGGCGAAGCCCCTCACACACAGGCTTTTGGAGAATGGCCATGGGGCC
AAGAGCTGGGATCAAGAGCCCCTGGACTTGGCGGAGATGCTGGATCTCCTGCTCCTCCATTTCACAGCAG
CAGCTACAGAATCAGCCTGGCCGGCGTGGAACCATCTCTGGTTCAAGCTGCTCTGGGACAGCTCGTGCGG
CTGAGCTGTTCCGATGATACAGCCCCTGAATCTCAGGCCGCCTGGCAGAAAGATGGCCAGCCAATCAGCA
GCGACCGGCACAGACTGCAGTTTGACGGCAGCCTGATCATTCACCCACTGCAGGCTGAGGACGCCGGAAC
ATATAGCTGCGGCTCTACCAGACCTGGCCGGGACTCTCAGAAGATCCAGCTGAGAATCATCGGCGGCGAC
ATGGCCGTTCTGTCTGAGGCCGAACTGAGCAGATTCCCTCAGCCTAGAGATCCCGCTCAGGATTTTGGAC
AGGCTGGCGCTGCTGGACCACTGGGAGCTATTCCATCTTCTCACCCTCAGCCAGCCAACCGGCTGAGACT
GGACCAGAATCAACCCAGAGTGGTGGACGCCTCTCCAGGCCAGAGAATCAGAATGACCTGTAGAGCCGAG
GGCTTCCCACCACCAGCTATCGAGTGGCAACGAGATGGGCAGCCTGTGTCTAGCCCAAGACATCAGCTGC
AGCCAGATGGCAGCCTCGTGATTAGCAGAGTGGCCGTGGAAGATGGCGGATTCTACACATGCGTGGCCTT
CAACGGCCAGGACCGGGATCAGAGATGGGTGCAGCTGAGAGTGCTGGGCGAGCTGACAATTTCTGGCCTG
CCTCCTACCGTGACAGTGCCAGAGGGCGATACAGCCAGACTGCTGTGTGTGGTGGCTGGCGAGTCCGTGA
ACATCCGGTGGTCCAGAAATGGCCTGCCAGTGCAGGCCGATGGCCATAGAGTTCACCAGTCTCCAGACGG
CACCCTGCTGATCTACAACCTGAGAGCCAGAGATGAGGGCTCCTACACCTGTAGCGCCTACCAGGGTTCT
CAGGCTGTGTCCAGATCCACCGAAGTGAAGGTGGTGTCCCCTGCTCCTACAGCACAGCCACGAGATCCCG
GCAGAGACTGTGTGGATCAACCCGAGCTGGCCAACTGCGACCTGATTCTGCAGGCCCAGCTGTGCGGCAA
TGAGTACTACAGCAGCTTTTGCTGCGCCAGCTGCTCCAGATTCCAGCCACACGCTCAGCCCATCTGGCAA
